Addgene plasmid #249725: pCW-myc-YAP5SA-puro
Purpose: Doxycycline-inducible expression of myc epitope-tagged YAP5SA with puro selection
Depositing lab: Tobias Meyer. Depositing organization: Cornell University. Publication: Transient proliferation by reversible YAP and mitogen-control of the cyclin D1/p27 ratio. Ferrick KR, Fan Y, Ratnayeke N, Teruel MN, Meyer T. bioRxiv [Preprint]. 2024 Nov 4:2024.10.11.617852. doi: 10.1101/2024.10.11.617852. PubMed 39416132.
Backbone
  Vector backbone: pCW57.1
  Backbone size w/o insert (bp): 7612
  Total vector size (bp): 9124
  Vector type: Mammalian Expression, Lentiviral
  Selectable markers: Puromycin
Growth in bacteria
  Bacterial resistance: Ampicillin, 100 μg/mL
  Growth temperature: 37°C
  Growth strain: NEB Stable
  Copy number: Unknown
Gene/Insert
  Gene/Insert name: YAP5SA (alt names: YAP; YAP1)
  Species: H. sapiens (human)
  Insert size (bp): 1512
  Mutation: S61A, S109A, S127A, S164A, S381A (phosphorylation sites, also S128A, S131A, S163A present as reported by Zhao et al.)
  Entrez Gene: YAP1 (a.k.a. COB1, YAP, YAP-1, YAP2, YAP65, YKI)
  Promoter: Tet ON
  Tag / fusion protein: Myc (N terminal on insert)
  Cloning method: Restriction Enzyme; 5′ cloning site NheI (not destroyed); 3′ cloning site EcoRI (not destroyed)
  Sequencing primers: 5′ cagagctcgtttagtgaaccg
Resource information
  A portion of this plasmid was derived from a plasmid made by: Myc-tagged YAP5SA was cloned from the Kunliang Guan lab (Addgene plasmid # 33093) and the digested backbone derived from Eric Lander and David Sabatini (Addgene plasmid # 50661).
Terms and licenses: Academic/Nonprofit Terms; Industry Terms: Not Available to Industry
Depositor comments: Please visit https://doi.org/10.1101/2024.10.11.617852 for bioRxiv preprint.
How to cite: pCW-myc-YAP5SA-puro was a gift from Tobias Meyer (Addgene plasmid # 249725 ; http://n2t.net/addgene:249725 ; RRID:Addgene_249725)
