[The description below was written by a language model from this plasmid's Addgene catalogue record and pLannotate feature annotations shown in this document.]
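Description:
pCW-myc-YAP5SA-puro is a 9,124 bp all-in-one, doxycycline-inducible lentiviral expression vector built on the pCW57.1 backbone. It is maintained in E. coli through a high-copy ColE1/pUC-type origin and an ampicillin resistance gene. The viral framework is of the third-generation, self-inactivating type. An RSV promoter drives a truncated HIV-1 5' LTR, followed by the Ψ packaging signal with a partial gag sequence, the Rev response element and the cPPT/CTS. A WPRE fragment and a ΔU3 3' LTR close the transfer cassette, with an SV40 poly(A) signal and SV40 origin lying downstream. These elements allow the genomic RNA to be packaged when helper functions are supplied in trans. After integration the provirus lacks LTR promoter activity, so expression depends on the internal promoters.

The payload is human YAP1 carrying an N-terminal myc epitope tag, inserted between NheI and EcoRI sites downstream of a tight TRE promoter (seven tet operators plus a minimal CMV promoter). The "5SA" allele replaces serines 61, 109, 127, 164 and 381 with alanine, and the record notes additional S128A, S131A and S163A changes. The record describes these residues as phosphorylation sites, and the 5SA variant is generally used as a constitutively active YAP that escapes inhibitory Hippo-pathway (LATS) phosphorylation. Downstream, a human PGK promoter drives puromycin N-acetyltransferase followed by a reverse tetracycline transactivator of the rtTA3 type, whose VP16-derived activation repeats are annotated separately. The linker joining these two coding regions is not annotated. Transduced mammalian cells can therefore be selected with puromycin, and myc-YAP5SA expression can be switched on with doxycycline. This suits studies of reversible YAP activity and proliferation control.
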