Features (pLannotate 1.2.2; 26 found; start..end, strand, type, name):
    599..709     +  CDS            VP48: 3 tandem repeats of the minimal activation domain of herpes simplex virus VP16 (Cheng et al., 2013)
    745..1293    +  misc_feature   WPRE (fragment): woodchuck hepatitis virus posttranscriptional regulatory element
   1319..1390    +  CDS            nef (fragment): NEF_HV1Z2 - Experimental evidence at protein level: Swiss-Prot protein existence level 1. Extracellular Nef protein targets CD4(+) T-lymphocytes for apoptosis by interacting with CXCR4 surface receptors. From Human immunodeficiency virus type 1 group M subtype D (isolate Z2/CDC-Z34) (HIV-1).
   1392..1625    +  LTR            3' LTR (ΔU3): self-inactivating 3' long terminal repeat (LTR) from HIV-1
   1697..1818    +  polyA_signal   SV40 poly(A) signal: SV40 polyadenylation signal
   1858..1993    +  rep_origin     SV40 ori: SV40 origin of replication
   2001..2064    +  promoter       AmpR promoter: bla
   2065..2925    +  CDS            AmpR: β-lactamase; bla; confers resistance to ampicillin, carbenicillin, and related antibiotics
   3096..3684    +  rep_origin     ori: high-copy-number ColE1/pMB1/pBR322/pUC origin of replication
   3867..3959    +  CDS            lacI (fragment): lac repressor; lacI; The lac repressor binds to the lac operator to inhibit transcription in E. coli. This inhibition can be relieved by adding lactose or isopropyl-β-D-thiogalactopyranoside (IPTG).
   3972..3993    +  protein_bind   CAP binding site: CAP binding activates transcription in the presence of cAMP. E. coli catabolite activator protein
   4008..4038    +  promoter       lac promoter: promoter for the E. coli lac operon
   4046..4062    +  protein_bind   lac operator: The lac repressor binds to the lac operator to inhibit transcription in E. coli. This inhibition can be relieved by adding lactose or isopropyl-β-D-thiogalactopyranoside (IPTG). lac repressor encoded by lacI
   4107..4125    +  promoter       T3 promoter: promoter for bacteriophage T3 RNA polymerase
   4153..4379    +  promoter       RSV promoter: Rous sarcoma virus enhancer/promoter
   4380..4560    +  LTR            5' LTR (truncated): truncated 5' long terminal repeat (LTR) from HIV-1
   4607..4732    +  misc_feature   HIV-1 Ψ: packaging signal of human immunodeficiency virus type 1
   4716..5079    +  CDS            HIV-1 gag (fragment): gag protein from human immunodeficiency virus 1; gag
   5225..5458    +  misc_feature   RRE: The Rev response element (RRE) of HIV-1 allows for Rev-dependent mRNA export from the nucleus to the cytoplasm.
   5835..5859    +  CDS            Rev (fragment): human immunodeficiency virus 1 (HIV-1) Rev protein; rev; enhances nuclear export of unspliced and incompletely spliced viral mRNAs
   5900..6017    +  misc_feature   cPPT/CTS: central polypurine tract and central termination sequence of HIV-1
   6071..6385    +  promoter       tight TRE promoter: Tet-responsive promoter PTight, consisting of seven tet operator sequences followed by the minimal CMV promoter
   6450..7910    +  CDS            YAP1: YAP1_HUMAN - Also known as YAP65. Experimental evidence at protein level: Swiss-Prot protein existence level 1. [Isoform 3]: Activates the C-terminal fragment (CTF) of ERBB4 (isoform 3). From Homo sapiens (Human).
   7925..8435    +  promoter       hPGK promoter: human phosphoglycerate kinase 1 promoter
   8445..9041    +  CDS            PuroR (fragment): puromycin N-acetyltransferase; pac from Streptomyces; confers resistance to puromycin
   9096..669     +  CDS            rtTA3 (fragment) (across the origin): reverse tetracycline transactivator 3 activates expression from Tet-responsive promoters in the presence of doxycycline
>Addgene plasmid #249725 | pCW-myc-YAP5SA-puro | addgene full sequence | sequence record 499466 | Addgene NGS Result
AAACGGAGCTCTGGAATTACTCAATGGTGTCGGTATCGAAGGCCTGACGACAAGGAAACTCGCTCAAAAG
CTGGGAGTTGAGCAGCCTACCCTGTACTGGCACGTGAAGAACAAGCGGGCCCTGCTCGATGCCCTGCCAA
TCGAGATGCTGGACAGGCATCATACCCACTTCTGCCCCCTGGAAGGCGAGTCATGGCAAGACTTTCTGCG
GAACAACGCCAAGTCATACCGCTGTGCTCTCCTCTCACATCGCGACGGGGCTAAAGTGCATCTCGGCACC
CGCCCAACAGAGAAACAGTACGAAACCCTGGAAAATCAGCTCGCGTTCCTGTGTCAGCAAGGCTTCTCCC
TGGAGAACGCACTGTACGCTCTGTCCGCCGTGGGCCACTTTACACTGGGCTGCGTATTGGAGGAACAGGA
GCATCAAGTAGCAAAAGAGGAAAGAGAGACACCTACCACCGATTCTATGCCCCCACTTCTGAGACAAGCA
ATTGAGCTGTTCGACCGGCAGGGAGCCGAACCTGCCTTCCTTTTCGGCCTGGAACTAATCATATGTGGCC
TGGAGAAACAGCTAAAGTGCGAAAGCGGCGGGCCGACCGACGCCCTTGACGATTTTGACTTAGACATGCT
CCCAGCCGATGCCCTTGACGACTTTGACCTTGATATGCTGCCTGCTGACGCTCTTGACGATTTTGACCTT
GACATGCTCCCCGGGTAACTAAGTAAGGATCGATCCAAGATATCGTATTCTTAACTATGTTGCTCCTTTT
ACGCTATGTGGATACGCTGCTTTAATGCCTTTGTATCATGCTATTGCTTCCCGTATGGCTTTCATTTTCT
CCTCCTTGTATAAATCCTGGTTGCTGTCTCTTTATGAGGAGTTGTGGCCCGTTGTCAGGCAACGTGGCGT
GGTGTGCACTGTGTTTGCTGACGCAACCCCCACTGGTTGGGGCATTGCCACCACCTGTCAGCTCCTTTCC
GGGACTTTCGCTTTCCCCCTCCCTATTGCCACGGCGGAACTCATCGCCGCCTGCCTTGCCCGCTGCTGGA
CAGGGGCTCGGCTGTTGGGCACTGACAATTCCGTGGTGTTGTCGGGGAAGCTGACGTCCTTTCCATGGCT
GCTCGCCTGTGTTGCCACCTGGATTCTGCGCGGGACGTCCTTCTGCTACGTCCCTTCGGCCCTCAATCCA
GCGGACCTTCCTTCCCGCGGCCTGCTGCCGGCTCTGCGGCCTCTTCCGCGTCTTCGCCTTCGCCCTCAGA
CGAGTCGGATCTCCCTTTGGGCCGCCTCCCCGCCTGTTTCGCCTCGGCGTCCGGACTAGAGGTACCTTTA
AGACCAATGACTTACAAGGCAGCTGTAGATCTTAGCCACTTTTTAAAAGAAAAGGGGGGACTGGAAGGGC
TAATTCACTCCCAACGAAGACAAGATCTGCTTTTTGCTTGTACTGGGTCTCTCTGGTTAGACCAGATCTG
AGCCTGGGAGCTCTCTGGCTAACTAGGGAACCCACTGCTTAAGCCTCAATAAAGCTTGCCTTGAGTGCTT
CAAGTAGTGTGTGCCCGTCTGTTGTGTGACTCTGGTAACTAGAGATCCCTCAGACCCTTTTAGTCAGTGT
GGAAAATCTCTAGCAGTAGTAGTTCATGTCATCTTATTATTCAGTATTTATAACTTGCAAAGAAATGAAT
ATCAGAGAGTGAGAGGAACTTGTTTATTGCAGCTTATAATGGTTACAAATAAAGCAATAGCATCACAAAT
TTCACAAATAAAGCATTTTTTTCACTGCATTCTAGTTGTGGTTTGTCCAAACTCATCAATGTATCTTATC
ATGTCTGGCTCTAGCTATCCCGCCCCTAACTCCGCCCATCCCGCCCCTAACTCCGCCCAGTTCCGCCCAT
TCTCCGCCCCATGGCTGACTAATTTTTTTTATTTATGCAGAGGCCGAGGCCGCCTCGGCCTCTGAGCTAT
TCCAGAAGTAGTGAGGAGGCTTTTTTGGAGGCCTTTCAAATATGTATCCGCTCATGAGACAATAACCCTG
ATAAATGCTTCAATAATATTGAAAAAGGAAGAGTATGAGTATTCAACATTTCCGTGTCGCCCTTATTCCC
TTTTTTGCGGCATTTTGCCTTCCTGTTTTTGCTCACCCAGAAACGCTGGTGAAAGTAAAAGATGCTGAAG
ATCAGTTGGGTGCACGAGTGGGTTACATCGAACTGGATCTCAACAGCGGTAAGATCCTTGAGAGTTTTCG
CCCCGAAGAACGTTTTCCAATGATGAGCACTTTTAAAGTTCTGCTATGTGGCGCGGTATTATCCCGTATT
GACGCCGGGCAAGAGCAACTCGGTCGCCGCATACACTATTCTCAGAATGACTTGGTTGAGTACTCACCAG
TCACAGAAAAGCATCTTACGGATGGCATGACAGTAAGAGAATTATGCAGTGCTGCCATAACCATGAGTGA
TAACACTGCGGCCAACTTACTTCTGACAACGATCGGAGGACCGAAGGAGCTAACCGCTTTTTTGCACAAC
ATGGGGGATCATGTAACTCGCCTTGATCGTTGGGAACCGGAGCTGAATGAAGCCATACCAAACGACGAGC
GTGACACCACGATGCCTGTAGCAATGGCAACAACGTTGCGCAAACTATTAACTGGCGAACTACTTACTCT
AGCTTCCCGGCAACAATTAATAGACTGGATGGAGGCGGATAAAGTTGCAGGACCACTTCTGCGCTCGGCC
CTTCCGGCTGGCTGGTTTATTGCTGATAAATCTGGAGCCGGTGAGCGTGGGTCTCGCGGTATCATTGCAG
CACTGGGGCCAGATGGTAAGCCCTCCCGTATCGTAGTTATCTACACGACGGGGAGTCAGGCAACTATGGA
TGAACGAAATAGACAGATCGCTGAGATAGGTGCCTCACTGATTAAGCATTGGTAACTGTCAGACCAAGTT
TACTCATATATACTTTAGATTGATTTAAAACTTCATTTTTAATTTAAAAGGATCTAGGTGAAGATCCTTT
TTGATAATCTCATGACCAAAATCCCTTAACGTGAGTTTTCGTTCCACTGAGCGTCAGACCCCGTAGAAAA
GATCAAAGGATCTTCTTGAGATCCTTTTTTTCTGCGCGTAATCTGCTGCTTGCAAACAAAAAAACCACCG
CTACCAGCGGTGGTTTGTTTGCCGGATCAAGAGCTACCAACTCTTTTTCCGAAGGTAACTGGCTTCAGCA
GAGCGCAGATACCAAATACTGTTCTTCTAGTGTAGCCGTAGTTAGGCCACCACTTCAAGAACTCTGTAGC
ACCGCCTACATACCTCGCTCTGCTAATCCTGTTACCAGTGGCTGCTGCCAGTGGCGATAAGTCGTGTCTT
ACCGGGTTGGACTCAAGACGATAGTTACCGGATAAGGCGCAGCGGTCGGGCTGAACGGGGGGTTCGTGCA
CACAGCCCAGCTTGGAGCGAACGACCTACACCGAACTGAGATACCTACAGCGTGAGCTATGAGAAAGCGC
CACGCTTCCCGAAGGGAGAAAGGCGGACAGGTATCCGGTAAGCGGCAGGGTCGGAACAGGAGAGCGCACG
AGGGAGCTTCCAGGGGGAAACGCCTGGTATCTTTATAGTCCTGTCGGGTTTCGCCACCTCTGACTTGAGC
GTCGATTTTTGTGATGCTCGTCAGGGGGGCGGAGCCTATGGAAAAACGCCAGCAACGCGGCCTTTTTACG
GTTCCTGGCCTTTTGCTGGCCTTTTGCTCACATGTTCTTTCCTGCGTTATCCCCTGATTCTGTGGATAAC
CGTATTACCGCCTTTGAGTGAGCTGATACCGCTCGCCGCAGCCGAACGACCGAGCGCAGCGAGTCAGTGA
GCGAGGAAGCGGAAGAGCGCCCAATACGCAAACCGCCTCTCCCCGCGCGTTGGCCGATTCATTAATGCAG
CTGGCACGACAGGTTTCCCGACTGGAAAGCGGGCAGTGAGCGCAACGCAATTAATGTGAGTTAGCTCACT
CATTAGGCACCCCAGGCTTTACACTTTATGCTTCCGGCTCGTATGTTGTGTGGAATTGTGAGCGGATAAC
AATTTCACACAGGAAACAGCTATGACCATGATTACGCCAAGCGCGCAATTAACCCTCACTAAAGGGAACA
AAAGCTGGAGCTGCAAGCTTAATGTAGTCTTATGCAATACTCTTGTAGTCTTGCAACATGGTAACGATGA
GTTAGCAACATGCCTTACAAGGAGAGAAAAAGCACCGTGCATGCCGATTGGTGGAAGTAAGGTGGTACGA
TCGTGCCTTATTAGGAAGGCAACAGACGGGTCTGACATGGATTGGACGAACCACTGAATTGCCGCATTGC
AGAGATATTGTATTTAAGTGCCTAGCTCGATACATAAACGGGTCTCTCTGGTTAGACCAGATCTGAGCCT
GGGAGCTCTCTGGCTAACTAGGGAACCCACTGCTTAAGCCTCAATAAAGCTTGCCTTGAGTGCTTCAAGT
AGTGTGTGCCCGTCTGTTGTGTGACTCTGGTAACTAGAGATCCCTCAGACCCTTTTAGTCAGTGTGGAAA
ATCTCTAGCAGTGGCGCCCGAACAGGGACTTGAAAGCGAAAGGGAAACCAGAGGAGCTCTCTCGACGCAG
GACTCGGCTTGCTGAAGCGCGCACGGCAAGAGGCGAGGGGCGGCGACTGGTGAGTACGCCAAAAATTTTG
ACTAGCGGAGGCTAGAAGGAGAGAGATGGGTGCGAGAGCGTCAGTATTAAGCGGGGGAGAATTAGATCGC
GATGGGAAAAAATTCGGTTAAGGCCAGGGGGAAAGAAAAAATATAAATTAAAACATATAGTATGGGCAAG
CAGGGAGCTAGAACGATTCGCAGTTAATCCTGGCCTGTTAGAAACATCAGAAGGCTGTAGACAAATACTG
GGACAGCTACAACCATCCCTTCAGACAGGATCAGAAGAACTTAGATCATTATATAATACAGTAGCAACCC
TCTATTGTGTGCATCAAAGGATAGAGATAAAAGACACCAAGGAAGCTTTAGACAAGATAGAGGAAGAGCA
AAACAAAAGTAAGACCACCGCACAGCAAGCGGCCGCTGATCTTCAGACCTGGAGGAGGAGATATGAGGGA
CAATTGGAGAAGTGAATTATATAAATATAAAGTAGTAAAAATTGAACCATTAGGAGTAGCACCCACCAAG
GCAAAGAGAAGAGTGGTGCAGAGAGAAAAAAGAGCAGTGGGAATAGGAGCTTTGTTCCTTGGGTTCTTGG
GAGCAGCAGGAAGCACTATGGGCGCAGCGTCAATGACGCTGACGGTACAGGCCAGACAATTATTGTCTGG
TATAGTGCAGCAGCAGAACAATTTGCTGAGGGCTATTGAGGCGCAACAGCATCTGTTGCAACTCACAGTC
TGGGGCATCAAGCAGCTCCAGGCAAGAATCCTGGCTGTGGAAAGATACCTAAAGGATCAACAGCTCCTGG
GGATTTGGGGTTGCTCTGGAAAACTCATTTGCACCACTGCTGTGCCTTGGAATGCTAGTTGGAGTAATAA
ATCTCTGGAACAGATTTGGAATCACACGACCTGGATGGAGTGGGACAGAGAAATTAACAATTACACAAGC
TTAATACACTCCTTAATTGAAGAATCGCAAAACCAGCAAGAAAAGAATGAACAAGAATTATTGGAATTAG
ATAAATGGGCAAGTTTGTGGAATTGGTTTAACATAACAAATTGGCTGTGGTATATAAAATTATTCATAAT
GATAGTAGGAGGCTTGGTAGGTTTAAGAATAGTTTTTGCTGTACTTTCTATAGTGAATAGAGTTAGGCAG
GGATATTCACCATTATCGTTTCAGACCCACCTCCCAACCCCGAGGGGACAATTCTCGACCTCGAGACAAA
TGGCAGTATTCATCCACAATTTTAAAAGAAAAGGGGGGATTGGGGGGTACAGTGCAGGGGAAAGAATAGT
AGACATAATAGCAACAGACATACAAACTAAAGAATTACAAAAACAAATTACAAAAATTCAAAATTTTCGG
GTTTATTACAGGGACAGCAGAGATCCACTTTGGCCGCGAATCGATATGTCGAGTTTACTCCCTATCAGTG
ATAGAGAACGTATGTCGAGTTTACTCCCTATCAGTGATAGAGAACGATGTCGAGTTTACTCCCTATCAGT
GATAGAGAACGTATGTCGAGTTTACTCCCTATCAGTGATAGAGAACGTATGTCGAGTTTACTCCCTATCA
GTGATAGAGAACGTATGTCGAGTTTATCCCTATCAGTGATAGAGAACGTATGTCGAGTTTACTCCCTATC
AGTGATAGAGAACGTATGTCGAGGTAGGCGTGTACGGTGGGAGGCCTATATAAGCAGAGCTCGTTTAGTG
AACCGTCAGATCGCCTGGAGAATTGGCTAGCGCCACCATGGAACAAAAACTCATCTCAGAAGAGGATCTG
GCGGGCAAGGATCCCGGGCAGCAGCCGCCGCCTCAACCGGCCCCCCAGGGCCAAGGGCAGCCGCCTTCGC
AGCCCCCGCAGGGGCAGGGCCCGCCGTCCGGACCCGGGCAACCGGCACCCGCGGCGACCCAGGCGGCGCC
GCAGGCACCCCCCGCCGGGCATCAGATCGTGCACGTCCGCGGGGACGCGGAGACCGACCTGGAGGCGCTC
TTCAACGCCGTCATGAACCCCAAGACGGCCAACGTGCCCCAGACCGTGCCCATGAGGCTCCGGAAGCTGC
CCGACTCCTTCTTCAAGCCGCCGGAGCCCAAATCCCACTCCCGACAGGCCGCTACTGATGCAGGCACTGC
AGGAGCCCTGACTCCACAGCATGTTCGAGCTCATGCCGCTCCAGCTGCTCTGCAGTTGGGAGCTGTTTCT
CCTGGGACACTGACCCCCACTGGAGTAGTCTCTGGCCCAGCAGCTACACCCACAGCTCAGCATCTTCGAC
AGGCTGCTTTTGAGATACCTGATGATGTACCTCTGCCAGCAGGTTGGGAGATGGCAAAGACATCTTCTGG
TCAGAGATACTTCTTAAATCACATCGATCAGACAACAACATGGCAGGACCCCAGGAAGGCCATGCTGTCC
CAGATGAACGTCACAGCCCCCACCAGTCCACCAGTGCAGCAGAATATGATGAACTCGGCTTCAGGTCCTC
TTCCTGATGGATGGGAACAAGCCATGACTCAGGATGGAGAAATTTACTATATAAACCATAAGAACAAGAC
CACCTCTTGGCTAGACCCAAGGCTTGACCCTCGTTTTGCCATGAACCAGAGAATCAGTCAGAGTGCTCCA
GTGAAACAGCCACCACCCCTGGCTCCCCAGAGCCCACAGGGAGGCGTCATGGGTGGCAGCAACTCCAACC
AGCAGCAACAGATGCGACTGCAGCAACTGCAGATGGAGAAGGAGAGGCTGCGGCTGAAACAGCAAGAACT
GCTTCGGCAGGAGTTAGCCCTGCGTAGCCAGTTACCAACACTGGAGCAGGATGGTGGGACTCAAAATCCA
GTGTCTTCTCCCGGGATGTCTCAGGAATTGAGAACAATGACGACCAATAGCTCAGATCCTTTCCTTAACA
GTGGCACCTATCACTCTCGAGATGAGGCTACAGACAGTGGACTAAGCATGAGCAGCTACAGTGTCCCTCG
AACCCCAGATGACTTCCTGAACAGTGTGGATGAGATGGATACAGGTGATACTATCAACCAAAGCACCCTG
CCCTCACAGCAGAACCGTTTCCCAGACTACCTTGAAGCCATTCCTGGGACAAATGTGGACCTTGGAACAC
TGGAAGGAGATGGAATGAACATAGAAGGAGAGGAGCTGATGCCAAGTCTGCAGGAAGCTTTGAGTTCTGA
CATCCTTAATGACATGGAGTCTGTTTTGGCTGCCACCAAGCTAGATAAAGAAAGCTTTCTTACATGGTTA
TAGGAATTCGATCCGGGGTTGGGGTTGCGCCTTTTCCAAGGCAGCCCTGGGTTTGCGCAGGGACGCGGCT
GCTCTGGGCGTGGTTCCGGGAAACGCAGCGGCGCCGACCCTGGGTCTCGCACATTCTTCACGTCCGTTCG
CAGCGTCACCCGGATCTTCGCCGCTACCCTTGTGGGCCCCCCGGCGACGCTTCCTGCTCCGCCCCTAAGT
CGGGAAGGTTCCTTGCGGTTCGCGGCGTGCCGGACGTGACAAACGGAAGCCGCACGTCTCACTAGTACCC
TCGCAGACGGACAGCGCCAGGGAGCAATGGCAGCGCGCCGACCGCGATGGGCTGTGGCCAATAGCGGCTG
CTCAGCAGGGCGCGCCGAGAGCAGCGGCCGGGAAGGGGCGGTGCGGGAGGCGGGGTGTGGGGCGGTAGTG
TGGGCCCTGTTCCTGCCCGCGCGGTGTTCCGCATTCTGCAAGCCTCCGGAGCGCACGTCGGCAGTCGGCT
CCCTCGTTGACCGAATCACCGACCTCTCTCCCCAGCAATTCACCATGACCGAGTACAAGCCCACGGTGCG
CCTCGCCACCCGCGACGACGTCCCCAGGGCCGTACGCACCCTCGCCGCCGCGTTCGCCGACTACCCCGCC
ACGCGCCACACCGTCGATCCGGACCGCCACATCGAGCGGGTCACCGAGCTGCAAGAACTCTTCCTCACGC
GCGTCGGGCTCGACATCGGCAAGGTGTGGGTCGCGGACGACGGCGCCGCGGTGGCGGTCTGGACCACGCC
GGAGAGCGTCGAAGCGGGGGCGGTGTTCGCCGAGATCGGCCCGCGCATGGCCGAGTTGAGCGGTTCCCGG
CTGGCCGCGCAGCAACAGATGGAAGGCCTCCTGGCGCCGCACCGGCCCAAGGAGCCCGCGTGGTTCCTGG
CCACCGTCGGCGTCTCGCCCGACCACCAGGGCAAGGGTCTGGGCAGCGCCGTCGTGCTCCCCGGAGTGGA
GGCGGCCGAGCGCGCCGGGGTGCCCGCCTTCCTGGAGACCTCCGCGCCCCGCAACCTCCCCTTCTACGAG
CGGCTCGGCTTCACCGTCACCGCCGACGTCGAGGTGCCCGAAGGACCGCGCACCTGGTGCATGACCCGCA
AGCCCGGTGCCGAAGGTAGAGGTTCTCTCCTCACTTGTGGTGATGTTGAAGAAAACCCTGGTCCAATGTC
TAGACTGGACAAGAGCAAAGTCAT
